>Addgene plasmid #101460 | pDONR221-ZNF749 | depositor full sequence | sequence record 191381 | Full Sequence
ATGAACCTGACCGAGGACTGCATGGTGTTCGAGGACGTGGCCATCTATTTCAGCCAGGAGGAGTGGGGCA
TTCTGAACGACGCCCAGAGACATCTGCACAGCAACGTCATGCTGGAGAACTTTGCCCTGCTGAGCAGCGT
GGGCTGCTGGCACGGCGCCAAGGATGAGGAAGTGCCCAGCAAGCAGTGTGTGAGCGTGAGAGTGCTCCAG
GTGACAATCCCCAAGCCTGCCCTGAGCACCCTCAAGGCCCAGCCCTGCAAGATGTGCAGCAGCATCCTGA
AGGACATCCTGCACCTGGCCGAACACGACGGCACCCATCCTGAGCAGGGCCTGTATACATGCGCCGCCGA
GCACGACCTGCACCAGAAGGAGCAGATCAGGGAGAAGCTGACCAGGAGCGACGAGTGGAGGCCTAGCTTC
GTGAACCACAGCGCTCACGTGGGAGAGAGAAACTTCACCTGTACCCAGGGCGGAAAGGACTTCACCGCCT
CCAGCGATCTGCTTCAGCAGCAGGTCCTCAACAGCGGCTGGAAACTGTACAGAGACACCCAGGACGGCGA
GGCTTTCCAGGGCGAGCAGAACGACTTCAACAGCAGCCAGGGAGGCAAAGACTTCTGCCACCAGCACGGC
CTGTTCGAGCATCAGAAGACCCACAACGGCGAGCGCCCATACGAGTTCAGCGAGTGCGGCGAGCTCTTCA
GGTACAACAGCAACCTCATCAAGTACCAGCAGAACCACGCCGGGGAGAGGCCCTACGAAGGCACCGAGTA
CGGCAAGACCTTCATCAGGAAGAGCAACCTGGTCCAGCACCAAAAGATTCACAGCGAGGGCTTCCTGTCC
AAGAGGTCCGACCCCATCGAGCACCAGGAGATCCTCAGCAGACCCACCCCTTATGAGTGTACACAGTGCG
GCAAGGCATTCCTTACCCAGGCCCATCTGGTGGGCCATCAGAAAACCCACACAGGAGAGCAGCCGTACGA
GTGCAATAAGTGTGGGAAGTTCTTTATGTACAACTCCAAACTGATCAGACATCAAAAAGTGCACACAGGT
GAGAGAAGGTACGAATGTTCTGAGTGCGGGAAGCTGTTTATGGACAGCTTCACCCTGGGAAGACATCAGA
GGGTGCACACCGGTGAGAGGCCTTTCGAATGCTCCATCTGCGGAAAATTCTTCAGCCACAGAAGCACCCT
GAACATGCACCAGCGGGTGCACGCCGGAAAGAGACTGTACAAGTGTAGCGAGTGTGGTAAGGCCTTTAGC
CTGAAGCACAACGTCGTGCAGCATCTGAAAATCCACACTGGCGAGCGGCCCTATGAGTGCACAGAGTGCG
AGAAAGCTTTTGTGAGAAAAAGCCACCTCGTCCAGCATCAAAAGATCCACACAGATGCCTTCAGCAAGAG
ATCCGACCTCATCCAGCATAAGAGAATCGACATCAGGCCCCGGCCCTACACCTGTTCAGAGTGTGGCAAG
GCCTTCCTCACCCAAGCCCACCTGGTGGGTCACCAGAAGATCCATACCGGAGAGAGGCCATATGAATGCA
CCCAGTGTGCCAAGGCTTTCGTGAGAAAGAGCCACTTGGTGCAGCACGAAAAAATCCATACAGACGCCTT
CTCCAAGAGAAGCGACCTGATCCAGCACAAGAGAATTGACCTGAGGCCCAGACCTTACGTGTGCAGCGAA
TGCGGCAAAGCCTTCCTGACCCAGGCTCATCTGGACGGCCACCAGAAAATTCAGACCGGCGAGAGAAGAT
ACGAATGCAATGAGTGTGGAAAGTTTTTCCTGGACTCCTATAAGCTGGTGATCCACCAGCGCATCCACAC
CGGAGAAAAGCCCTATAAGTGCAGCAAGTGCGGAAAGTTCTTCAGATACAGATGCACCCTGTCCAGACAC
CAGAAAGTTCACACAGGCGAAAGACCCTACGAGTGCTCTGAATGCGGTAAATTTTTCAGAGACAGCTACA
AGCTGATCATCCATCAGAGAGTGCATACCGGCGAAAAGCCTTACGAGTGTAGCAACTGCGGGAAATTCCT
GAGATACAGGAGCACCTTCATTAAGCACCACAAGGTGTGTACTGGAGAGAAGCCCCACGAGTGTTCCAAG
TGCAGAGAGCTGTTCAGGACCAAGTCTAGCCTGATTATCCACCAACAGAGCCACACGGGCGAGAGCCCCT
TCAAGCTGAGGGAGTGCGGTAAGGACTTTAACAAGTGCAACACCGGCCAGAGGCAGAAGACACATACTGG
CGAAAGGAGCTATGAATGTGGCGAGTCCAGCAAGGTGTTCAAGTACAATAGCAGCCTGATCAAGCACCAG
ATCATTCACACCGGCAAGAGGCCCTATACCCAGCTTTCTTGTACAAAGTTGGCATTATAAGAAAGCATTG
CTTATCAATTTGTTGCAACGAACAGGTCACTATCAGTCAAAATAAAATCATTATTTGCCATCCAGCTGAT
ATCCCCTATAGTGAGTCGTATTACATGGTCATAGCTGTTTCCTGGCAGCTCTGGCCCGTGTCTCAAAATC
TCTGATGTTACATTGCACAAGATAAAAATATATCATCATGAACAATAAAACTGTCTGCTTACATAAACAG
TAATACAAGGGGTGTTATGAGCCATATTCAACGGGAAACGTCGAGGCCGCGATTAAATTCCAACATGGAT
GCTGATTTATATGGGTATAAATGGGCTCGCGATAATGTCGGGCAATCAGGTGCGACAATCTATCGCTTGT
ATGGGAAGCCCGATGCGCCAGAGTTGTTTCTGAAACATGGCAAAGGTAGCGTTGCCAATGATGTTACAGA
TGAGATGGTCAGACTAAACTGGCTGACGGAATTTATGCCTCTTCCGACCATCAAGCATTTTATCCGTACT
CCTGATGATGCATGGTTACTCACCACTGCGATCCCCGGAAAAACAGCATTCCAGGTATTAGAAGAATATC
CTGATTCAGGTGAAAATATTGTTGATGCGCTGGCAGTGTTCCTGCGCCGGTTGCATTCGATTCCTGTTTG
TAATTGTCCTTTTAACAGCGATCGCGTATTTCGTCTCGCTCAGGCGCAATCACGAATGAATAACGGTTTG
GTTGATGCGAGTGATTTTGATGACGAGCGTAATGGCTGGCCTGTTGAACAAGTCTGGAAAGAAATGCATA
AACTTTTGCCATTCTCACCGGATTCAGTCGTCACTCATGGTGATTTCTCACTTGATAACCTTATTTTTGA
CGAGGGGAAATTAATAGGTTGTATTGATGTTGGACGAGTCGGAATCGCAGACCGATACCAGGATCTTGCC
ATCCTATGGAACTGCCTCGGTGAGTTTTCTCCTTCATTACAGAAACGGCTTTTTCAAAAATATGGTATTG
ATAATCCTGATATGAATAAATTGCAGTTTCATTTGATGCTCGATGAGTTTTTCTAATCAGAATTGGTTAA
TTGGTTGTAACACTGGCAGAGCATTACGCTGACTTGACGGGACGGCGCAAGCTCATGACCAAAATCCCTT
AACGTGAGTTACGCGTCGTTCCACTGAGCGTCAGACCCCGTAGAAAAGATCAAAGGATCTTCTTGAGATC
CTTTTTTTCTGCGCGTAATCTGCTGCTTGCAAACAAAAAAACCACCGCTACCAGCGGTGGTTTGTTTGCC
GGATCAAGAGCTACCAACTCTTTTTCCGAAGGTAACTGGCTTCAGCAGAGCGCAGATACCAAATACTGTT
CTTCTAGTGTAGCCGTAGTTAGGCCACCACTTCAAGAACTCTGTAGCACCGCCTACATACCTCGCTCTGC
TAATCCTGTTACCAGTGGCTGCTGCCAGTGGCGATAAGTCGTGTCTTACCGGGTTGGACTCAAGACGATA
GTTACCGGATAAGGCGCAGCGGTCGGGCTGAACGGGGGGTTCGTGCACACAGCCCAGCTTGGAGCGAACG
ACCTACACCGAACTGAGATACCTACAGCGTGAGCTATGAGAAAGCGCCACGCTTCCCGAAGGGAGAAAGG
CGGACAGGTATCCGGTAAGCGGCAGGGTCGGAACAGGAGAGCGCACGAGGGAGCTTCCAGGGGGAAACGC
CTGGTATCTTTATAGTCCTGTCGGGTTTCGCCACCTCTGACTTGAGCGTCGATTTTTGTGATGCTCGTCA
GGGGGGCGGAGCCTATGGAAAAACGCCAGCAACGCGGCCTTTTTACGGTTCCTGGCCTTTTGCTGGCCTT
TTGCTCACATGTTCTTTCCTGCGTTATCCCCTGATTCTGTGGATAACCGTATTACCGCCTTTGAGTGAGC
TGATACCGCTCGCCGCAGCCGAACGACCGAGCGCAGCGAGTCAGTGAGCGAGGAAGCGGAAGAGCGCCCA
ATACGCAAACCGCCTCTCCCCGCGCGTTGGCCGATTCATTAATGCAGCTGGCACGACAGGTTTCCCGACT
GGAAAGCGGGCAGTGAGCGCAACGCAATTAATACGCGTACCGCTAGCCAGGAAGAGTTTGTAGAAACGCA
AAAAGGCCATCCGTCAGGATGGCCTTCTGCTTAGTTTGATGCCTGGCAGTTTATGGCGGGCGTCCTGCCC
GCCACCCTCCGGGCCGTTGCTTCACAACGTTCAAATCCGCTCCCGGCGGATTTGTCCTACTCAGGAGAGC
GTTCACCGACAAACAACAGATAAAACGAAAGGCCCAGTCTTCCGACTGAGCCTTTCGTTTTATTTGATGC
CTGGCAGTTCCCTACTCTCGCGTTAACGCTAGCATGGATGTTTTCCCAGTCACGACGTTGTAAAACGACG
GCCAGTCTTAAGCTCGGGCCCCAAATAATGATTTTATTTTGACTGATAGTGACCTGTTCGTTGCAACAAA
TTGATGAGCAATGCTTTTTTATAATGCCAACTTTGTACAAAAAAGCAGGCTTA
Features (pLannotate 1.2.2; 10 found; start..end, strand, type, name):
      1..2334    +  CDS            ZNF749: ZN749_HUMAN - Experimental evidence at protein level: Swiss-Prot protein existence level 1. May be involved in transcriptional regulation. From Homo sapiens (Human).
   2338..2437    -  protein_bind   attL2: mutant version of attL; recombination site for the Gateway® LR reaction LR Clonase™
   2455..2473    -  promoter       T7 promoter: promoter for bacteriophage T7 RNA polymerase
   2607..3416    +  CDS            KanR: aminoglycoside phosphotransferase; aph(3')-Ia; confers resistance to kanamycin in bacteria or G418 (Geneticin®) in eukaryotes
   3563..4151    +  rep_origin     ori: high-copy-number ColE1/pMB1/pBR322/pUC origin of replication
   4334..4426    +  CDS            lacI (fragment): lac repressor; lacI; The lac repressor binds to the lac operator to inhibit transcription in E. coli. This inhibition can be relieved by adding lactose or isopropyl-β-D-thiogalactopyranoside (IPTG).
   4481..4508    -  terminator     rrnB T2 terminator: transcription terminator T2 from the E. coli rrnB gene
   4640..4683    +  terminator     rrnB T1 terminator: Escherichia coli rrnB; transcription terminator T1 from the E. coli rrnB gene
   4730..4766    -  CDS            lacZα (fragment): LacZα fragment of β-galactosidase; lacZ fragment
   4782..4881    +  protein_bind   attL1: mutant version of attL; recombination site for the Gateway® LR reaction LR Clonase™
