>Addgene plasmid #101460 | pDONR221-ZNF749 | addgene full sequence | sequence record 325045 | Addgene NGS Result
GTAAAACGACGGCCAGTCTTAAGCTCGGGCCCCAAATAATGATTTTATTTTGACTGATAGTGACCTGTTC
GTTGCAACAAATTGATGAGCAATGCTTTTTTATAATGCCAACTTTGTACAAAAAAGTTGGCATGAACCTG
ACCGAGGACTGCATGGTGTTCGAGGACGTGGCCATCTATTTCAGCCAGGAGGAGTGGGGCATTCTGAACG
ACGCCCAGAGACATCTGCACAGCAACGTCATGCTGGAGAACTTTGCCCTGCTGAGCAGCGTGGGCTGCTG
GCACGGCGCCAAGGATGAGGAAGTGCCCAGCAAGCAGTGTGTGAGCGTGAGAGTGCTCCAGGTGACAATC
CCCAAGCCTGCCCTGAGCACCCTCAAGGCCCAGCCCTGCAAGATGTGCAGCAGCATCCTGAAGGACATCC
TGCACCTGGCCGAACACGACGGCACCCATCCTGAGCAGGGCCTGTATACATGCGCCGCCGAGCACGACCT
GCACCAGAAGGAGCAGATCAGGGAGAAGCTGACCAGGAGCGACGAGTGGAGGCCTAGCTTCGTGAACCAC
AGCGCTCACGTGGGAGAGAGAAACTTCACCTGTACCCAGGGCGGAAAGGACTTCACCGCCTCCAGCGATC
TGCTTCAGCAGCAGGTCCTCAACAGCGGCTGGAAACTGTACAGAGACACCCAGGACGGCGAGGCTTTCCA
GGGCGAGCAGAACGACTTCAACAGCAGCCAGGGAGGCAAAGACTTCTGCCACCAGCACGGCCTGTTCGAG
CATCAGAAGACCCACAACGGCGAGCGCCCATACGAGTTCAGCGAGTGCGGCGAGCTCTTCAGGTACAACA
GCAACCTCATCAAGTACCAGCAGAACCACGCCGGGGAGAGGCCCTACGAAGGCACCGAGTACGGCAAGAC
CTTCATCAGGAAGAGCAACCTGGTCCAGCACCAAAAGATTCACAGCGAGGGCTTCCTGTCCAAGAGGTCC
GACCCCATCGAGCACCAGGAGATCCTCAGCAGACCCACCCCTTATGAGTGTACACAGTGCGGCAAGGCAT
TCCTTACCCAGGCCCATCTGGTGGGCCATCAGAAAACCCACACAGGAGAGCAGCCGTACGAGTGCAATAA
GTGTGGGAAGTTCTTTATGTACAACTCCAAACTGATCAGACATCAAAAAGTGCACACAGGTGAGAGAAGG
TACGAATGTTCTGAGTGCGGGAAGCTGTTTATGGACAGCTTCACCCTGGGAAGACATCAGAGGGTGCACA
CCGGTGAGAGGCCTTTCGAATGCTCCATCTGCGGAAAATTCTTCAGCCACAGAAGCACCCTGAACATGCA
CCAGCGGGTGCACGCCGGAAAGAGACTGTACAAGTGTAGCGAGTGTGGTAAGGCCTTTAGCCTGAAGCAC
AACGTCGTGCAGCATCTGAAAATCCACACTGGCGAGCGGCCCTATGAGTGCACAGAGTGCGAGAAAGCTT
TTGTGAGAAAAAGCCACCTCGTCCAGCATCAAAAGATCCACACAGATGCCTTCAGCAAGAGATCCGACCT
CATCCAGCATAAGAGAATCGACATCAGGCCCCGGCCCTACACCTGTTCAGAGTGTGGCAAGGCCTTCCTC
ACCCAAGCCCACCTGGTGGGTCACCAGAAGATCCATACCGGAGAGAGGCCATATGAATGCACCCAGTGTG
CCAAGGCTTTCGTGAGAAAGAGCCACTTGGTGCAGCACGAAAAAATCCATACAGACGCCTTCTCCAAGAG
AAGCGACCTGATCCAGCACAAGAGAATTGACCTGAGGCCCAGACCTTACGTGTGCAGCGAATGCGGCAAA
GCCTTCCTGACCCAGGCTCATCTGGACGGCCACCAGAAAATTCAGACCGGCGAGAGAAGATACGAATGCA
ATGAGTGTGGAAAGTTTTTCCTGGACTCCTATAAGCTGGTGATCCACCAGCGCATCCACACCGGAGAAAA
GCCCTATAAGTGCAGCAAGTGCGGAAAGTTCTTCAGATACAGATGCACCCTGTCCAGACACCAGAAAGTT
CACACAGGCGAAAGACCCTACGAGTGCTCTGAATGCGGTAAATTTTTCAGAGACAGCTACAAGCTGATCA
TCCATCAGAGAGTGCATACCGGCGAAAAGCCTTACGAGTGTAGCAACTGCGGGAAATTCCTGAGATACAG
GAGCACCTTCATTAAGCACCACAAGGTGTGTACTGGAGAGAAGCCCCACGAGTGTTCCAAGTGCAGAGAG
CTGTTCAGGACCAAGTCTAGCCTGATTATCCACCAACAGAGCCACACGGGCGAGAGCCCCTTCAAGCTGA
GGGAGTGCGGTAAGGACTTTAACAAGTGCAACACCGGCCAGAGGCAGAAGACACATACTGGCGAAAGGAG
CTATGAATGTGGCGAGTCCAGCAAGGTGTTCAAGTACAATAGCAGCCTGATCAAGCACCAGATCATTCAC
ACCGGCAAGAGGCCCTACCCAACTTTCTTGTACAAAGTTGGCATTATAAGAAAGCATTGCTTATCAATTT
GTTGCAACGAACAGGTCACTATCAGTCAAAATAAAATCATTATTTGCCATCCAGCTGATATCCCCTATAG
TGAGTCGTATTACATGGTCATAGCTGTTTCTTGGCAGCTCTGGCCCGTGTCTCAAAATCTCTGATGTTAC
ATTGCACAAGATAAAAATATATCATCATGAACAATAAAACTGTCTGCTTACATAAACAGTAATACAAGGG
GTGTTATGAGCCATATTCAACGGGAAACGTCGAGGCCGCGATTAAATTCCAACATGGATGCTGATTTATA
TGGGTATAAATGGGCTCGCGATAATGTCGGGCAATCAGGTGCGACAATCTATCGCTTGTATGGGAAGCCC
GATGCGCCAGAGTTGTTTCTGAAACATGGCAAAGGTAGCGTTGCCAATGATGTTACAGATGAGATGGTCA
GACTAAACTGGCTGACGGAATTTATGCCTCTTCCGACCATCAAGCATTTTATCCGTACTCCTGATGATGC
ATGGTTACTCACCACTGCGATCCCCGGAAAAACAGCATTCCAGGTATTAGAAGAATATCCTGATTCAGGT
GAAAATATTGTTGATGCGCTGGCAGTGTTCCTGCGCCGGTTGCATTCGATTCCTGTTTGTAATTGTCCTT
TTAACAGCGATCGCGTATTTCGTCTCGCTCAGGCGCAATCACGAATGAATAACGGTTTGGTTGATGCGAG
TGATTTTGATGACGAGCGTAATGGCTGGCCTGTTGAACAAGTCTGGAAAGAAATGCATAAACTTTTGCCA
TTCTCACCGGATTCAGTCGTCACTCATGGTGATTTCTCACTTGATAACCTTATTTTTGACGAGGGGAAAT
TAATAGGTTGTATTGATGTTGGACGAGTCGGAATCGCAGACCGATACCAGGATCTTGCCATCCTATGGAA
CTGCCTCGGTGAGTTTTCTCCTTCATTACAGAAACGGCTTTTTCAAAAATATGGTATTGATAATCCTGAT
ATGAATAAATTGCAGTTTCATTTGATGCTCGATGAGTTTTTCTAATCAGAATTGGTTAATTGGTTGTAAC
ACTGGCAGAGCATTACGCTGACTTGACGGGACGGCGCAAGCTCATGACCAAAATCCCTTAACGTGAGTTA
CGCGTCGTTCCACTGAGCGTCAGACCCCGTAGAAAAGATCAAAGGATCTTCTTGAGATCCTTTTTTTCTG
CGCGTAATCTGCTGCTTGCAAACAAAAAAACCACCGCTACCAGCGGTGGTTTGTTTGCCGGATCAAGAGC
TACCAACTCTTTTTCCGAAGGTAACTGGCTTCAGCAGAGCGCAGATACCAAATACTGTTCTTCTAGTGTA
GCCGTAGTTAGGCCACCACTTCAAGAACTCTGTAGCACCGCCTACATACCTCGCTCTGCTAATCCTGTTA
CCAGTGGCTGCTGCCAGTGGCGATAAGTCGTGTCTTACCGGGTTGGACTCAAGACGATAGTTACCGGATA
AGGCGCAGCGGTCGGGCTGAACGGGGGGTTCGTGCACACAGCCCAGCTTGGAGCGAACGACCTACACCGA
ACTGAGATACCTACAGCGTGAGCTATGAGAAAGCGCCACGCTTCCCGAAGGGAGAAAGGCGGACAGGTAT
CCGGTAAGCGGCAGGGTCGGAACAGGAGAGCGCACGAGGGAGCTTCCAGGGGGAAACGCCTGGTATCTTT
ATAGTCCTGTCGGGTTTCGCCACCTCTGACTTGAGCGTCGATTTTTGTGATGCTCGTCAGGGGGGCGGAG
CCTATGGAAAAACGCCAGCAACGCGGCCTTTTTACGGTTCCTGGCCTTTTGCTGGCCTTTTGCTCACATG
TTCTTTCCTGCGTTATCCCCTGATTCTGTGGATAACCGTATTACCGCCTTTGAGTGAGCTGATACCGCTC
GCCGCAGCCGAACGACCGAGCGCAGCGAGTCAGTGAGCGAGGAAGCGGAAGAGCGCCCAATACGCAAACC
GCCTCTCCCCGCGCGTTGGCCGATTCATTAATGCAGCTGGCACGACAGGTTTCCCGACTGGAAAGCGGGC
AGTGAGCGCAACGCAATTAATACGCGTACCGCTAGCCAGGAAGAGTTTGTAGAAACGCAAAAAGGCCATC
CGTCAGGATGGCCTTCTGCTTAGTTTGATGCCTGGCAGTTTATGGCGGGCGTCCTGCCCGCCACCCTCCG
GGCCGTTGCTTCACAACGTTCAAATCCGCTCCCGGCGGATTTGTCCTACTCAGGAGAGCGTTCACCGACA
AACAACAGATAAAACGAAAGGCCCAGTCTTCCGACTGAGCCTTTCGTTTTATTTGATGCCTGGCAGTTCC
CTACTCTCGCGTTAACGCTAGCATGGATGTTTTCCCAGTCACGACGTT
Features (pLannotate 1.2.2; 10 found; start..end, strand, type, name):
     34..129     +  protein_bind   attL3: mutant version of attL; recombination site for the Gateway® LR reaction LR Clonase™
    132..2465    +  CDS            ZNF749: ZN749_HUMAN - Experimental evidence at protein level: Swiss-Prot protein existence level 1. May be involved in transcriptional regulation. From Homo sapiens (Human).
   2467..2566    -  protein_bind   attL2: mutant version of attL; recombination site for the Gateway® LR reaction LR Clonase™
   2584..2602    -  promoter       T7 promoter: promoter for bacteriophage T7 RNA polymerase
   2736..3545    +  CDS            KanR: aminoglycoside phosphotransferase; aph(3')-Ia; confers resistance to kanamycin in bacteria or G418 (Geneticin®) in eukaryotes
   3692..4280    +  rep_origin     ori: high-copy-number ColE1/pMB1/pBR322/pUC origin of replication
   4463..4555    +  CDS            lacI (fragment): lac repressor; lacI; The lac repressor binds to the lac operator to inhibit transcription in E. coli. This inhibition can be relieved by adding lactose or isopropyl-β-D-thiogalactopyranoside (IPTG).
   4610..4637    -  terminator     rrnB T2 terminator: transcription terminator T2 from the E. coli rrnB gene
   4769..4812    +  terminator     rrnB T1 terminator: Escherichia coli rrnB; transcription terminator T1 from the E. coli rrnB gene
   4859..17      -  CDS            lacZα (fragment) (across the origin): LacZα fragment of β-galactosidase; lacZ fragment
