[The description below was written by a language model from this plasmid's Addgene catalogue record and pLannotate feature annotations shown in this document.]
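Description:
pDONR221-ZNF749 is a Gateway entry clone built on the Invitrogen pDONR221 backbone, carrying the human zinc-finger protein ZNF749 as one member of the Human TFome Collection of transcription factor open reading frames. It is a bacterial shuttling plasmid of roughly 4.9 kb. It replicates from a high-copy ColE1/pUC-type origin and is selected with kanamycin through an aph(3')-Ia (KanR) cassette. The remaining annotated backbone elements are rrnB T1 and T2 transcription terminators, which insulate the cloning site from read-through transcription. There is also a T7 promoter downstream of the insert and oriented back toward it, plus short lacI and lacZα fragments that are vector remnants rather than functional genes.

The payload is the ZNF749 coding sequence of about 2.3 kb, made by gene synthesis and flanked by attL recombination sites. There is no eukaryotic promoter, tag or reporter, so the plasmid is not itself an expression construct. Instead, an LR Clonase reaction transfers the ORF into an attR-containing destination vector that supplies those elements. The last nucleotide of the stop codon has been removed, so translation can continue through the downstream att site into a C-terminal fusion partner provided by the destination vector.

Two sequence records are annotated, a depositor sequence and a sequencing-derived one. They differ by a few nucleotides in length and use different start coordinates. The downstream site is called attL2 in both, whereas the upstream site is labelled attL1 in the depositor record and attL3 in the sequencing-derived one. This may be an annotation ambiguity between similar attL variants. The collection is intended for transcription-factor overexpression and cell fate engineering studies.
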