Addgene plasmid #101460: pDONR221-ZNF749
Purpose: Donor Vector containing ZNF749 transcription factor, part of the Human TFome Collection
Depositing lab: George Church. Depositing organization: Harvard Medical School. Publication: A comprehensive library of human transcription factors for cell fate engineering. Ng AHM, Khoshakhlagh P, Rojo Arias JE, Pasquini G, Wang K, Swiersy A, Shipman SL, Appleton E, Kiaee K, Kohman RE, Vernet A, Dysart M, Leeper K, Saylor W, Huang JY, Graveline A, Taipale J, Hill DE, Vidal M, Melero-Martin JM, Busskamp V, Church GM. Nat Biotechnol. 2021 Apr;39(4):510-519. doi: 10.1038/s41587-020-0742-6. Epub 2020 Nov 30. PubMed 33257861.
Backbone
  Vector backbone: pDONR221
  Backbone manufacturer: Invitrogen
  Vector type: Gateway shuttling vector
Growth in bacteria
  Bacterial resistance: Kanamycin, 50 μg/mL
  Growth temperature: 37°C
  Growth strain: DH5alpha
  Copy number: High Copy
Gene/Insert
  Gene/Insert name: ZNF749 (alt name: O43361 (Uniprot ID))
  Species: H. sapiens (human)
  Mutation: Last nucleotide of stop codon removed to allow for Gateway C-terminal fusions
  Entrez Gene: ZNF749
  Cloning method: Gateway Cloning
  Sequencing primers: 5′ M13F(-21)
Terms and licenses: Academic/Nonprofit Terms; Industry Terms: Not Available to Industry
Depositor comments: Harvard generated by gene synthesis
How to cite: pDONR221-ZNF749 was a gift from George Church (Addgene plasmid # 101460 ; http://n2t.net/addgene:101460 ; RRID:Addgene_101460)
