>Addgene plasmid #101460 | pDONR221-ZNF749 | depositor partial sequence | sequence record 191382 | insert
ATGAACCTGACCGAGGACTGCATGGTGTTCGAGGACGTGGCCATCTATTTCAGCCAGGAGGAGTGGGGCA
TTCTGAACGACGCCCAGAGACATCTGCACAGCAACGTCATGCTGGAGAACTTTGCCCTGCTGAGCAGCGT
GGGCTGCTGGCACGGCGCCAAGGATGAGGAAGTGCCCAGCAAGCAGTGTGTGAGCGTGAGAGTGCTCCAG
GTGACAATCCCCAAGCCTGCCCTGAGCACCCTCAAGGCCCAGCCCTGCAAGATGTGCAGCAGCATCCTGA
AGGACATCCTGCACCTGGCCGAACACGACGGCACCCATCCTGAGCAGGGCCTGTATACATGCGCCGCCGA
GCACGACCTGCACCAGAAGGAGCAGATCAGGGAGAAGCTGACCAGGAGCGACGAGTGGAGGCCTAGCTTC
GTGAACCACAGCGCTCACGTGGGAGAGAGAAACTTCACCTGTACCCAGGGCGGAAAGGACTTCACCGCCT
CCAGCGATCTGCTTCAGCAGCAGGTCCTCAACAGCGGCTGGAAACTGTACAGAGACACCCAGGACGGCGA
GGCTTTCCAGGGCGAGCAGAACGACTTCAACAGCAGCCAGGGAGGCAAAGACTTCTGCCACCAGCACGGC
CTGTTCGAGCATCAGAAGACCCACAACGGCGAGCGCCCATACGAGTTCAGCGAGTGCGGCGAGCTCTTCA
GGTACAACAGCAACCTCATCAAGTACCAGCAGAACCACGCCGGGGAGAGGCCCTACGAAGGCACCGAGTA
CGGCAAGACCTTCATCAGGAAGAGCAACCTGGTCCAGCACCAAAAGATTCACAGCGAGGGCTTCCTGTCC
AAGAGGTCCGACCCCATCGAGCACCAGGAGATCCTCAGCAGACCCACCCCTTATGAGTGTACACAGTGCG
GCAAGGCATTCCTTACCCAGGCCCATCTGGTGGGCCATCAGAAAACCCACACAGGAGAGCAGCCGTACGA
GTGCAATAAGTGTGGGAAGTTCTTTATGTACAACTCCAAACTGATCAGACATCAAAAAGTGCACACAGGT
GAGAGAAGGTACGAATGTTCTGAGTGCGGGAAGCTGTTTATGGACAGCTTCACCCTGGGAAGACATCAGA
GGGTGCACACCGGTGAGAGGCCTTTCGAATGCTCCATCTGCGGAAAATTCTTCAGCCACAGAAGCACCCT
GAACATGCACCAGCGGGTGCACGCCGGAAAGAGACTGTACAAGTGTAGCGAGTGTGGTAAGGCCTTTAGC
CTGAAGCACAACGTCGTGCAGCATCTGAAAATCCACACTGGCGAGCGGCCCTATGAGTGCACAGAGTGCG
AGAAAGCTTTTGTGAGAAAAAGCCACCTCGTCCAGCATCAAAAGATCCACACAGATGCCTTCAGCAAGAG
ATCCGACCTCATCCAGCATAAGAGAATCGACATCAGGCCCCGGCCCTACACCTGTTCAGAGTGTGGCAAG
GCCTTCCTCACCCAAGCCCACCTGGTGGGTCACCAGAAGATCCATACCGGAGAGAGGCCATATGAATGCA
CCCAGTGTGCCAAGGCTTTCGTGAGAAAGAGCCACTTGGTGCAGCACGAAAAAATCCATACAGACGCCTT
CTCCAAGAGAAGCGACCTGATCCAGCACAAGAGAATTGACCTGAGGCCCAGACCTTACGTGTGCAGCGAA
TGCGGCAAAGCCTTCCTGACCCAGGCTCATCTGGACGGCCACCAGAAAATTCAGACCGGCGAGAGAAGAT
ACGAATGCAATGAGTGTGGAAAGTTTTTCCTGGACTCCTATAAGCTGGTGATCCACCAGCGCATCCACAC
CGGAGAAAAGCCCTATAAGTGCAGCAAGTGCGGAAAGTTCTTCAGATACAGATGCACCCTGTCCAGACAC
CAGAAAGTTCACACAGGCGAAAGACCCTACGAGTGCTCTGAATGCGGTAAATTTTTCAGAGACAGCTACA
AGCTGATCATCCATCAGAGAGTGCATACCGGCGAAAAGCCTTACGAGTGTAGCAACTGCGGGAAATTCCT
GAGATACAGGAGCACCTTCATTAAGCACCACAAGGTGTGTACTGGAGAGAAGCCCCACGAGTGTTCCAAG
TGCAGAGAGCTGTTCAGGACCAAGTCTAGCCTGATTATCCACCAACAGAGCCACACGGGCGAGAGCCCCT
TCAAGCTGAGGGAGTGCGGTAAGGACTTTAACAAGTGCAACACCGGCCAGAGGCAGAAGACACATACTGG
CGAAAGGAGCTATGAATGTGGCGAGTCCAGCAAGGTGTTCAAGTACAATAGCAGCCTGATCAAGCACCAG
ATCATTCACACCGGCAAGAGGCCCTA
